>Addgene plasmid #139831 | pFUW-tetO-Bcl11b | addgene full sequence | sequence record 292199 | Addgene NGS Result
TCCCTATCAGTGATAGAGAAAAGTGAAAGTCGAGTTTACCACTCCCTATCAGTGATAGAGAAAAGTGAAA
GTCGAGTTTACCACTCCCTATCAGTGATAGAGAAAAGTGAAAGTCGAGTTTACCACTCCCTATCAGTGAT
AGAGAAAAGTGAAAGTCGAGTTTACCACTCCCTATCAGTGATAGAGAAAAGTGAAAGTCGAGTTTACCAC
TCCCTATCAGTGATAGAGAAAAGTGAAAGTCGAGTTTACCACTCCCTATCAGTGATAGAGAAAAGTGAAA
GTCGAGCTCGGTACCCGGGTCGAGGTAGGCGTGTACGGTGGGAGGCCTATATAAGCAGAGCTCGTTTAGT
GAACCGTCAGATCGCCTGGAGACGCCATCCACGCTGTTTTGACCTCCATAGAAGACACCGGGACCGATCC
AGCCTCCGCGGCCCCGAATTCATGTCCCGCCGCAAACAGGGCAACCCGCAGCACTTGTCCCAGAGGGAAC
TCATCACGCCAGAGGCTGACCATGTGGAGGCTACCATCCTCGAGGAAGACGAGGGTCTGGAGATAGAGGA
GCCTAGCAGCCTGGGGCTGATGGTGGGAGGCCCCGACCCTGATCTACTCACCTGTGGCCAGTGTCAGATG
AACTTCCCGCTGGGGGACATCCTGGTTTTTATAGAGCACAAGAAGAAACAGTGTGGAGGCCTGGGCCCCT
GCTACGACAAGGTCCTGGACAAGAGCAGTCCACCTCCCTCCTCTCGCTCTGAGCTCAGGAGAGTATCTGA
GCCAGTGGAGATCGGGATCCAGGTCACCCCTGATGAAGATGACCACCTACTGTCACCCACGAAAGGCATC
TGTCCCAAGCAGGAGAACATTGCAGGTAAAGATGAGCCTTCCAGCTACATTTGCACAACATGCAAGCAGC
CCTTCAACAGCGCCTGGTTCCTGCTGCAGCACGCACAGAACACGCATGGCTTCCGAATCTACCTGGAGCC
TGGGCCGGCCAGCACCTCGCTCACGCCCAGGCTCACCATCCCGCCACCGCTCGGGCCGGAGACCGTGGCG
CAGTCCCCACTCATGAATTTCCTGGGGGACAGCAATCCTTTCAACCTGCTGCGCATGACGGGCCCCATCC
TGCGGGACCACCCTGGCTTCGGTGAGGGCCGCTTGCCAGGTACGCCACCGCTCTTCAGCCCACCGCCACG
CCATCACTTGGACCCACACCGCCTCAGTGCAGAGGAGATGGGGCTCGTGGCCCAGCACCCCAGTGCCTTC
GACCGAGTCATGCGCCTGAACCCCATGGCCATAGACTCTCCTGCCATGGACTTCTCCCGGCGGCTGCGAG
AACTGGCCGGCAACAGCTCCACGCCGCCGCCCGTGTCCCCAGGCCGTGGCAACCCTATGCACCGGCTGCT
GAACCCTTTCCAGCCCAGTCCCAAGTCCCCGTTCCTCAGCACGCCACCGCTGCCACCCATGCCTGCGGGC
ACACCGCCACCGCAGCCGCCTGCCAAG
[153 nt withheld, positions 1498-1650]
CACATGCACAAGGCGGGCTCTCTGGCTGGCCGCTCAGACGACGGGCTCTCAGCTGCCAGCTCCCCTGAGC
CGGGCACCAGCGAGCTGCCAGGTGACCTGAAAGCGGCCGATGGCGACTTCCGCCACCATGAGAGCGACCC
ATCTCTGGGCCCCGAGCCTGAGGACGACGAGGACGAGGAGGAGGAAGAAGAGGAGCTGCTGCTGGAGAAC
GAGAGCCGGCCTGAGTCGAGCTTCAGCATGGACTCGGAGCTGGGCCGTGGCCGCGAGAACGGAGGTGGTG
TGCCACCGGGGGTGGCGGGCGCAGGGGCTGCAGCTGCGGCTCTGGCGGATGAGAAGGCTCTGGCCCTGGG
CAAGGTGATGGAGGACGCAGGGCTGGGCGCACTGCCGCAGTATGGGGAGAAGCGGGGCGCCTTCCTGAAG
CGTGCAGGCGACACGGGTGATGCCGGAGCTGTTGGCTGTGGGGACGCGGGTGCACCGGGTGCAGTGAACG
GGCGCGGCGGGGCCTTCGCGCCAGGCGCAGAGCCCTTTCCAGCTCTCTTCCCACGCAAGCCAGCACCGCT
GCCCAGCCCTGGGCTCGGTGGTCCCGCGCTGCACGCGGCCAAGCGCATCAAGGTGGAGAAAGACCTGGAG
CTGCCACCTGCCGCCCTCATCCCATCTGAGAACGTGTACTCGCAGTGGCTCGTGGGCTACGCAGCATCGC
GCCACTTCATGAAGGACCCATTCCTGGGCTTCACGGATGCGCGCCAGTCGCCTTTCGCCACATCGTCGGA
ACATTCCTCTGAGAACGGCAGCCTGCGCTTCTCAACGCCACCCGGGGACCTGCTGGACGGCGGGCTGTCC
GGGCGCAGTGGCACGGCGAGCGGGGGCAGCACACCTCACCTGGGTGGTCCGGGTCCTGGGAGGCCGAGCT
CCAAGGAGGGCCGCCGCAGCGACACATGTGAGTACTGCGGCAAGGTCTTCAAGAACTGTAGCAACCTGAC
GGTGCACCGGAGGAGCCACACCGGCGAGCGGCCTTACAAGTGCGAGCTGTGCAACTACGCGTGTGCGCAG
AGCAGCAAGCTCACGCGCCACATGAAGACGCACGGGCAGATCGGCAAGGAGGTGTACCGCTGCGACATCT
GCCAGATGCCCTTCAGCGTCTACAGCACCCTGGAGAAACACATGAAAAAGTGGCACGGTGAACACTTGCT
GACTAATGATGTCAAAATCGAGCAGGCTGAGAGGAGCTAAGAATTCGGCTTACTAGTCGCCACCATGGTG
AGCAAGGGCGAGGAGAATAACATGGCCATCATCAAGGAGTTCATGCGCTTCAAGGTGCGCATGGAGGGCT
CCGTGAACGGCCACGAGTTCGAGATCGAGGGCGAGGGCGAGGGCCGCCCCTACGAGGGCTTTCAGACCGC
TAAGCTGAAGGTGACCAAGGGTGGCCCCCTGCCCTTCGCCTGGGACATCCTGTCCCCTCAGTTCACCTAC
GGCTCCAAGGCCTACGTGAAGCACCCCGCCGACATCCCCGACTACTTCAAGCTGTCCTTCCCCGAGGGCT
TCAAGTGGGAGCGCGTGATGAACTTCGAGGACGGCGGCGTGGTGACCGTGACCCAGGACTCCTCCCTGCA
GGACGGCGAGTTCATCTACAAGGTGAAGCTGCGCGGCACCAACTTCCCCTCCGACGGCCCCGTAATGCAG
AAGAAGACCATGGGCTGGGAGGCCTCCTCCGAGCGGATGTACCCCGAGGACGGCGCCCTGAAGGGCGAGA
TCAAGATGAGGCTGAAGCTGAAGGACGGCGGCCACTACACCTCCGAGGTCAAGACCACCTACAAGGCCAA
GAAGCCCGTGCAGCTGCCCGGCGCCTACATCGTCGGCATCAAGTTGGACATCACCTCCCACAACGAGGAC
TACACCATCGTGGAACAGTACGAACGCGCCGAGGGCCGCCACTCCACCGGCGGCATGGACGAGCTGTACA
AGTAAAGATCTAAGCCGAATTCGATATCAAGCTTATCGATAATCAACCTCTGGATTACAAAATTTGTGAA
AGATTGACTGGTATTCTTAACTATGTTGCTCCTTTTACGCTATGTGGATACGCTGCTTTAATGCCTTTGT
ATCATGCTATTGCTTCCCGTATGGCTTTCATTTTCTCCTCCTTGTATAAATCCTGGTTGCTGTCTCTTTA
TGAGGAGTTGTGGCCCGTTGTCAGGCAACGTGGCGTGGTGTGCACTGTGTTTGCTGACGCAACCCCCACT
GGTTGGGGCATTGCCACCACCTGTCAGCTCCTTTCCGGGACTTTCGCTTTCCCCCTCCCTATTGCCACGG
CGGAACTCATCGCCGCCTGCCTTGCCCGCTGCTGGACAGGGGCTCGGCTGTTGGGCACTGACAATTCCGT
GGTGTTGTCGGGGAAATCATCGTCCTTTCCTTGGCTGCTCGCCTGTGTTGCCACCTGGATTCTGCGCGGG
ACGTCCTTCTGCTACGTCCCTTCGGCCCTCAATCCAGCGGACCTTCCTTCCCGCGGCCTGCTGCCGGCTC
TGCGGCCTCTTCCGCGTCTTCGCCTTCGCCCTCAGACGAGTCGGATCTCCCTTTGGGCCGCCTCCCCGCA
TCGATACCGTCGACCTCGAGACCTAGAAAAACATGGAGCAATCACAAGTAGCAATACAGCAGCTACCAAT
GCTGATTGTGCCTGGCTAGAAGCACAAGAGGAGGAGGAGGTGGGTTTTCCAGTCACACCTCAGGTACCTT
TAAGACCAATGACTTACAAGGCAGCTGTAGATCTTAGCCACTTTTTAAAAGAAAAGGGGGGACTGGAAGG
GCTAATTCACTCCCAACGAAGACAAGATATCCTTGATCTGTGGATCTACCACACACAAGGCTACTTCCCT
GATTGGCAGAACTACACACCAGGGCCAGGGATCAGATATCCACTGACCTTTGGATGGTGCTACAAGCTAG
TACCAGTTGAGCAAGAGAAGGTAGAAGAAGCCAATGAAGGAGAGAACACCCGCTTGTTACACCCTGTGAG
CCTGCATGGGATGGATGACCCGGAGAGAGAAGTATTAGAGTGGAGGTTTGACAGCCGCCTAGCATTTCAT
CACATGGCCCGAGAGCTGCATCCGGACTGTACTGGGTCTCTCTGGTTAGACCAGATCTGAGCCTGGGAGC
TCTCTGGCTAACTAGGGAACCCACTGCTTAAGCCTCAATAAAGCTTGCCTTGAGTGCTTCAAGTAGTGTG
TGCCCGTCTGTTGTGTGACTCTGGTAACTAGAGATCCCTCAGACCCTTTTAGTCAGTGTGGAAAATCTCT
AGCAGGGCCCGTTTAAACCCGCTGATCAGCCTCGACTGTGCCTTCTAGTTGCCAGCCATCTGTTGTTTGC
CCCTCCCCCGTGCCTTCCTTGACCCTGGAAGGTGCCACTCCCACTGTCCTTTCCTAATAAAATGAGGAAA
TTGCATCGCATTGTCTGAGTAGGTGTCATTCTATTCTGGGGGGTGGGGTGGGGCAGGACAGCAAGGGGGA
GGATTGGGAAGACAATAGCAGGCATGCTGGGGATGCGGTGGGCTCTATGGCTTCTGAGGCGGAAAGAACC
AGCTGGGGCTCTAGGGGGTATCCCC
[124 nt withheld, positions 5246-5369]
C
[91 nt withheld, positions 5371-5461]
A
[49 nt withheld, positions 5463-5511]
CCTTTGACGTTGGAGTCCACGTTCTTT
[37 nt withheld, positions 5539-5575]
ACCCTATCTCGGTCTATTCTTTTGATTTATAAGGGATTTTGCCGATTTCGGCCTATTGGTTAAAAAATGA
GCTGATTTAACAAAAATTTAACGCGAATTAATTCTGTGGAATGTGTGTCAGTTAGGGTGTGGAAAGTCCC
CAGGCTCCCCAGCAGGCAGAAGTATGCAAAGCATGCATCTCAATTAGTCAGCAACCAGGTGTGGAAAGTC
CCCAGGCTCCCCAGCAGGCAGAAGTATGCAAAGCATGCATCTCAATTAGTCAGCAACCATAGTCCCGCCC
CTAACTCCGCCCATCCCGCCCCTAACTCCGCCCAGTTCCGCCCATTCTCCGCCCCATGGCTGACTAATTT
TTTTTATTTATGCAGAGGCCGAGGCCGCCTCTGCCTCTGAGCTATTCCAGAAGTAGTGAGGAGGCTTTTT
TGGAGGCCTAGGCTTTTGCAAAAAGCTCCCGGGAGCTTGTATATCCATTTTCGGATCTGATCAGCACGTG
TTGACAATTAATCATCGGCATAGTATATCGGCATAGTATAATACGACAAGGTGAGGAACTAAACCATGGC
CAAGTTGACCAGTGCCGTTCCGGTGCTCACCGCGCGCGACGTCGCCGGAGCGGTCGAGTTCTGGACCGAC
CGGCTCGGGTTCTCCCGGGACTTCGTGGAGGACGACTTCGCCGGTGTGGTCCGGGACGACGTGACCCTGT
TCATCAGCGCGGTCCAGGACCAGGTGGTGCCGGACAACACCCTGGCCTGGGTGTGGGTGCGCGGCCTGGA
CGAGCTGTACGCCGAGTGGTCGGAGGTCGTGTCCACGAACTTCCGGGACGCCTCCGGGCCGGCCATGACC
GAGATCGGCGAGCAGCCGTGGGGGCGGGAGTTCGCCCTGCGCGACCCGGCCGGCAACTGCGTGCACTTCG
TGGCCGAGGAGCAGGACTGACACGTGCTACGAGATTTCGATTCCACCGCCGCCTTCTATGAAAGGTTGGG
CTTCGGAATCGTTTTCCGGGACGCCGGCTGGATGATCCTCCAGCGCGGGGATCTCATGCTGGAGTTCTTC
GCCCACCCCAACTTGTTTATTGCAGCTTATAATGGTTACAAATAAAGCAATAGCATCACAAATTTCACAA
ATAAAGCATTTTTTTCACTGCATTCTAGTTGTGGTTTGTCCAAACTCATCAATGTATCTTATCATGTCTG
TATACCGTCGACCTCTAGCTAGAGCTTGGCGTAATCATGGTCATAGCTGTTTCCTGTGTGAAATTGTTAT
CCGCTCACAATTCCACACAACATACGAGCCGGAAGCATAAAGTGTAAAGCCTGGGGTGCCTAATGAGTGA
GCTAACTCACATTAATTGCGTTGCGCTCACTGCCCGCTTTCCAGTCGGGAAACCTGTCGTGCCAGCTGCA
TTAATGAATCGGCCAACGCGCGGGGAGAGGCGGTTTGCGTATTGGGCGCTCTTCCGCTTCCTCGCTCACT
GACTCGCTGCGCTCGGTCGTTCGGCTGCGGCGAGCGGTATCAGCTCACTCAAAGGCGGTAATACGGTTAT
CCACAGAATCAGGGGATAACGCAGGAAAGAACATGTGAGCAAAAGGCCAGCAAAAGGCCAGGAACCGTAA
AAAGGCCGCGTTGCTGGCGTTTTTCCATAGGCTCCGCCCCCCTGACGAGCATCACAAAAATCGACGCTCA
AGTCAGAGGTGGCGAAACCCGACAGGACTATAAAGATACCAGGCGTTTCCCCCTGGAAGCTCCCTCGTGC
GCTCTCCTGTTCCGACCCTGCCGCTTACCGGATACCTGTCCGCCTTTCTCCCTTCGGGAAGCGTGGCGCT
TTCTCATAGCTCACGCTGTAGGTATCTCAGTTCGGTGTAGGTCGTTCGCTCCAAGCTGGGCTGTGTGCAC
GAACCCCCCGTTCAGCCCGACCGCTGCGCCTTATCCGGTAACTATCGTCTTGAGTCCAACCCGGTAAGAC
ACGACTTATCGCCACTGGCAGCAGCCACTGGTAACAGGATTAGCAGAGCGAGGTATGTAGGCGGTGCTAC
AGAGTTCTTGAAGTGGTGGCCTAACTACGGCTACACTAGAAGAACAGTATTTGGTATCTGCGCTCTGCTG
AAGCCAGTTACCTTCGGAAAAAGAGTTGGTAGCTCTTGATCCGGCAAACAAACCACCGCTGGTAGCGGTG
GTTTTTTTGTTTGCAAGCAGCAGATTACGCGCAGAAAAAAAGGATCTCAAGAAGATCCTTTGATCTTTTC
TACGGGGTCTGACGCTCAGTGGAACGAAAACTCACGTTAAGGGATTTTGGTCATGAGATTATCAAAAAGG
ATCTTCACCTAGATCCTTTTAAATTAAAAATGAAGTTTTAAATCAATCTAAAGTATATATGAGTAAACTT
GGTCTGACAGTTACCAATGCTTAATCAGTGAGGCACCTATCTCAGCGATCTGTCTATTTCGTTCATCCAT
AGTTGCCTGACTCCCCGTCGTGTAGATAACTACGATACGGGAGGGCTTACCATCTGGCCCCAGTGCTGCA
ATGATACCGCGAGACCCACGCTCACCGGCTCCAGATTTATCAGCAATAAACCAGCCAGCCGGAAGGGCCG
AGCGCAGAAGTGGTCCTGCAACTTTATCCGCCTCCATCCAGTCTATTAATTGTTGCCGGGAAGCTAGAGT
AAGTAGTTCGCCAGTTAATAGTTTGCGCAACGTTGTTGCCATTGCTACAGGCATCGTGGTGTCACGCTCG
TCGTTTGGTATGGCTTCATTCAGCTCCGGTTCCCAACGATCAAGGCGAGTTACATGATCCCCCATGTTGT
GCAAAAAAGCGGTTAGCTCCTTCGGTCCTCCGATCGTTGTCAGAAGTAAGTTGGCCGCAGTGTTATCACT
CATGGTTATGGCAGCACTGCATAATTCTCTTACTGTCATGCCATCCGTAAGATGCTTTTCTGTGACTGGT
GAGTACTCAACCAAGTCATTCTGAGAATAGTGTATGCGGCGACCGAGTTGCTCTTGCCCGGCGTCAATAC
GGGATAATACCGCGCCACATAGCAGAACTTTAAAAGTGCTCATCATTGGAAAACGTTCTTCGGGGCGAAA
ACTCTCAAGGATCTTACCGCTGTTGAGATCCAGTTCGATGTAACCCACTCGTGCACCCAACTGATCTTCA
GCATCTTTTACTTTCACCAGCGTTTCTGGGTGAGCAAAAACAGGAAGGCAAAATGCCGCAAAAAAGGGAA
TAAGGGCGACACGGAAATGTTGAATACTCATACTCTTCCTTTTTCAATATTATTGAAGCATTTATCAGGG
TTATTGTCTCATGAGCGGATACATATTTGAATGTATTTAGAAAAATAAACAAATAGGGGTTCCGCGCACA
TTTCCCCGAAAAGTGCCACCTGACGTCGACGGATCGGGAGATCTCCCGATCCCCTATGGTGCACTCTCAG
TACAATCTGCTCTGATGCCGCATAGTTAAGCCAGTATCTGCTCCCTGCTTGTGTGTTGGAGGTCGCTGAG
TAGTGCGCGAGCAAAATTTAAGCTACAACAAGGCAAGGCTTGACCGACAATTGCATGAAGAATCTGCTTA
GGGTTAGGCGTTTTGCGCTGCTTCGCGATGTACGGGCCAGATATACGCGTTGACATTGATTATTGACTAG
TTATTAATAGTAATCAATTACGGGGTCATTAGTTCATAGCCCATATATGGAGTTCCGCGTTACATAACTT
ACGGTAAATGGCCCGCCTGGCTGACCGCCCAACGACCCCCGCCCATTGACGTCAATAATGACGTATGTTC
CCATAGTAACGCCAATAGGGACTTTCCATTGACGTCAATGGGTGGAGTATTTACGGTAAACTGCCCACTT
GGCAGTACATCAAGTGTATCATATGCCAAGTACGCCCCCTATTGACGTCAATGACGGTAAATGGCCCGCC
TGGCATTATGCCCAGTACATGACCTTATGGGACTTTCCTACTTGGCAGTACATCTACGTATTAGTCATCG
CTATTACCATGGTGATGCGGTTTTGGCAGTACATCAATGGGCGTGGATAGCGGTTTGACTCACGGGGATT
TCCAAGTCTCCACCCCATTGACGTCAATGGGAGTTTGTTTTGGCACCAAAATCAACGGGACTTTCCAAAA
TGTCGTAACAACTCCGCCCCATTGACGCAAATGGGCGGTAGGCGTGTACGGTGGGAGGTCTATATAAGCA
GCGCGTTTTGCCTGTACTGGGTCTCTCTGGTTAGACCAGATCTGAGCCTGGGAGCTCTCTGGCTAACTAG
GGAACCCACTGCTTAAGCCTCAATAAAGCTTGCCTTGAGTGCTTCAAGTAGTGTGTGCCCGTCTGTTGTG
TGACTCTGGTAACTAGAGATCCCTCAGACCCTTTTAGTCAGTGTGGAAAATCTCTAGCAGTGGCGCCCGA
ACAGGGACTTGAAAGCGAAAGGGAAACCAGAGGAGCTCTCTCGACGCAGGACTCGGCTTGCTGAAGCGCG
CACGGCAAGAGGCGAGGGGCGGCGACTGGTGAGTACGCCAAAAATTTTGACTAGCGGAGGCTAGAAGGAG
AGAGATGGGTGCGAGAGCGTCAGTATTAAGCGGGGGAGAATTAGATCGCGATGGGAAAAAATTCGGTTAA
GGCCAGGGGGAAAGAAAAAATATAAATTAAAACATATAGTATGGGCAAGCAGGGAGCTAGAACGATTCGC
AGTTAATCCTGGCCTGTTAGAAACATCAGAAGGCTGTAGACAAATACTGGGACAGCTACAACCATCCCTT
CAGACAGGATCAGAAGAACTTAGATCATTATATAATACAGTAGCAACCCTCTATTGTGTGCATCAAAGGA
TAGAGATAAAAGACACCAAGGAAGCTTTAGACAAGATAGAGGAAGAGCAAAACAAAAGTAAGACCACCGC
ACAGCAAGCGGCCGCTGATCTTCAGACCTGGAGGAGGAGATATGAGGGACAATTGGAGAAGTGAATTATA
TAAATATAAAGTAGTAAAAATTGAACCATTAGGAGTAGCACCCACCAAGGCAAAGAGAAGAGTGGTGCAG
AGAGAAAAAAGAGCAGTGGGAATAGGAGCTTTGTTCCTTGGGTTCTTGGGAGCAGCAGGAAGCACTATGG
GCGCAGCGTCAATGACGCTGACGGTACAGGCCAGACAATTATTGTCTGGTATAGTGCAGCAGCAGAACAA
TTTGCTGAGGGCTATTGAGGCGCAACAGCATCTGTTGCAACTCACAGTCTGGGGCATCAAGCAGCTCCAG
GCAAGAATCCTGGCTGTGGAAAGATACCTAAAGGATCAACAGCTCCTGGGGATTTGGGGTTGCTCTGGAA
AACTCATTTGCACCACTGCTGTGCCTTGGAATGCTAGTTGGAGTAATAAATCTCTGGAACAGATTTGGAA
TCACACGACCTGGATGGAGTGGGACAGAGAAATTAACAATTACACAAGCTTAATACACTCCTTAATTGAA
GAATCGCAAAACCAGCAAGAAAAGAATGAACAAGAATTATTGGAATTAGATAAATGGGCAAGTTTGTGGA
ATTGGTTTAACATAACAAATTGGCTGTGGTATATAAAATTATTCATAATGATAGTAGGAGGCTTGGTAGG
TTTAAGAATAGTTTTTGCTGTACTTTCTATAGTGAATAGAGTTAGGCAGGGATATTCACCATTATCGTTT
CAGACCCACCTCCCAACCCCGAGGGGACCCGACAGGCCCGAAGGAATAGAAGAAGAAGGTGGAGAGAGAG
ACAGAGACAGATCCATTCGATTAGTGAACGGATCGGCACTGCGTGCGCCAATTCTGCAGACAAATGGCAG
TATTCATCCACAATTTTAAAAGAAAAGGGGGGATTGGGGGGTACAGTGCAGGGGAAAGAATAGTAGACAT
AATAGCAACAGACATACAAACTAAAGAATTACAAAAACAAATTACAAAAATTCAAAATTTTCGGGTTTAT
TACAGGGACAGCAGAGATCCAGTTTGGTTAGATCTCGAGTTTACCAC
Features (pLannotate 1.2.2; 33 found; start..end, strand, type, name):
      1..271     +  protein_bind   tetracycline response element: contains seven copies of the tetracycline operator tetO tetracycline repressor TetR
    282..299     +  misc_feature   MCS (fragment): pUC18/19 multiple cloning site
    304..342     +  promoter       minimal CMV promoter: human cytomegalovirus (CMV) immediate early promoter
    442..2877    +  CDS            Bcl11b (fragment) (sequence partly withheld): BC11B_MOUSE - Also known as Ctip2, Rit1. Experimental evidence at protein level: Swiss-Prot protein existence level 1. Key regulator of both differentiation and survival of T- lymphocytes during thymocyte development in mammals (PubMed:12717433). Essential in controlling the responsiveness of hematopoietic stem cells to chemotactic signals by modulating the expression of receptors CCR7 and CCR9, which direct the movement of progenitor cells from the bone marrow to the thymus (By similarity). Is a regulator of IL2 promoter and enhances IL2 expression in activated CD4(+) T-lymphocytes (PubMed:16
   2905..3612    +  CDS            mOrange: mOrange is a basic (constitutively fluorescent) orange fluorescent protein published in 2004, derived from Discosoma sp.. It has high acid sensitivity.
   3627..3651    +  misc_feature   MCS (fragment): pBluescript multiple cloning site
   3651..4239    +  misc_feature   WPRE: woodchuck hepatitis virus posttranscriptional regulatory element
   4176..4757    +  CDS            nef (fragment): NEF_HV1H2 - Experimental evidence at protein level: Swiss-Prot protein existence level 1. Extracellular Nef protein targets CD4(+) T-lymphocytes for apoptosis by interacting with CXCR4 surface receptors. From Human immunodeficiency virus type 1 group M subtype B (isolate HXB2) (HIV-1).
   4764..4944    +  LTR            5' LTR (truncated): truncated 5' long terminal repeat (LTR) from HIV-1
   4976..5200    +  polyA_signal   bGH poly(A) signal: bovine growth hormone polyadenylation signal
   5204..5225    +  promoter       SV40 promoter (fragment): SV40 enhancer and early promoter
   5246..5674    +  rep_origin     f1 ori (sequence partly withheld): f1 bacteriophage origin of replication; arrow indicates direction of (+) strand synthesis
   5688..6017    +  promoter       SV40 promoter: SV40 enhancer and early promoter
   6065..6112    +  promoter       EM7 promoter: synthetic bacterial promoter&nbsp
   6131..6505    +  CDS            BleoR: antibiotic-binding protein; Sh ble from Streptoalloteichus hindustanus; confers resistance to bleomycin, phleomycin, and Zeocin™
   6515..6640    +  CDS            ble (fragment): BLE_KLEPN - Experimental evidence at protein level: Swiss-Prot protein existence level 1. Binding protein with a strong affinity to the bleomycin family of antibiotics. Binds to CL990; an antimitotic-antibiotic compound. From Klebsiella pneumoniae.
   6635..6756    +  polyA_signal   SV40 poly(A) signal: SV40 polyadenylation signal
   6827..6849    -  protein_bind   lac operator (fragment): The lac repressor binds to the lac operator to inhibit transcription in E. coli. This inhibition can be relieved by adding lactose or isopropyl-β-D-thiogalactopyranoside (IPTG). lac repressor encoded by lacI
   6853..6883    -  promoter       lac promoter: promoter for the E. coli lac operon
   6898..6919    -  protein_bind   CAP binding site: CAP binding activates transcription in the presence of cAMP. E. coli catabolite activator protein
   6932..7024    -  CDS            lacI (fragment): lac repressor; lacI; The lac repressor binds to the lac operator to inhibit transcription in E. coli. This inhibition can be relieved by adding lactose or isopropyl-β-D-thiogalactopyranoside (IPTG).
   7207..7795    -  rep_origin     ori: high-copy-number ColE1/pMB1/pBR322/pUC origin of replication
   7966..8826    -  CDS            AmpR: β-lactamase; bla; confers resistance to ampicillin, carbenicillin, and related antibiotics
   8827..8931    -  promoter       AmpR promoter: bla
   8990..9042    -  misc_feature   bom (fragment): basis of mobility region from pBR322
   9197..9576    +  enhancer       CMV enhancer: human cytomegalovirus immediate early enhancer
   9577..9776    +  promoter       CMV promoter: human cytomegalovirus (CMV) immediate early promoter
   9794..9974    +  LTR            5' LTR (truncated): truncated 5' long terminal repeat (LTR) from HIV-1
  10021..10146   +  misc_feature   HIV-1 Ψ: packaging signal of human immunodeficiency virus type 1
  10130..10493   +  CDS            HIV-1 gag (fragment): gag protein from human immunodeficiency virus 1; gag
  10639..10872   +  misc_feature   RRE: The Rev response element (RRE) of HIV-1 allows for Rev-dependent mRNA export from the nucleus to the cytoplasm.
  11249..11349   +  CDS            Rev (fragment): human immunodeficiency virus 1 (HIV-1) Rev protein; rev; enhances nuclear export of unspliced and incompletely spliced viral mRNAs
  11399..11516   +  misc_feature   cPPT/CTS: central polypurine tract and central termination sequence of HIV-1
