[The description below was written by a language model from this plasmid's Addgene catalogue record and pLannotate feature annotations shown in this document.]
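Description:
pFUW-tetO-Bcl11b is a lentiviral transfer plasmid built on the pFUW-tetO backbone for doxycycline-inducible expression of mouse Bcl11b (also known as Ctip2 or Rit1) in mammalian cells. It is propagated in E. coli as a high-copy plasmid with a ColE1/pUC-type origin and ampicillin resistance; an f1 origin is also present. The backbone additionally carries an SV40/EM7-driven bleomycin/Zeocin resistance cassette located outside the LTR-flanked region, so it would not be transferred with the packaged viral genome.

The viral portion begins with a CMV enhancer/promoter fused to a truncated HIV-1 5' LTR, which drives Tat-independent production of genomic RNA in packaging cells. This is followed by the Ψ packaging signal with a partial gag sequence, the RRE for Rev-dependent nuclear export, and the cPPT/CTS. The expression cassette consists of a tetracycline response element with seven tetO copies joined to a minimal CMV promoter, upstream of the roughly 2.4 kb Bcl11b coding sequence. A WPRE follows to enhance transcript expression, then the 3' LTR region and a bGH polyadenylation signal. Transcription from the TRE requires a tetracycline-controlled transactivator, which this plasmid does not encode and which must be supplied separately.

The sequence annotation also detects an mOrange coding sequence immediately downstream of Bcl11b. The catalogue entry does not mention it, and the record does not show whether it is fused, separately translated or expressed at all. The associated work concerns transcription factor-mediated direct reprogramming of fibroblasts into antigen-presenting dendritic cells, consistent with use of this vector to deliver an inducible candidate factor.
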