Addgene plasmid #139831: pFUW-tetO-Bcl11b
Purpose: doxycycline-inducible expression of mouse Bcl11b in mammalian cells
Depositing lab: Filipe Pereira. Depositing organization: Lund University. Publication: Direct reprogramming of fibroblasts into antigen-presenting dendritic cells. Rosa FF, Pires CF, Kurochkin I, Ferreira AG, Gomes AM, Palma LG, Shaiv K, Solanas L, Azenha C, Papatsenko D, Schulz O, Reis e Sousa C, Pereira CF. Sci Immunol. 2018 Dec 7;3(30). pii: 3/30/eaau4292. doi: 10.1126/sciimmunol.aau4292. PubMed 30530727.
Backbone
  Vector backbone: pFUW-tetO
  Vector type: Mammalian Expression, Lentiviral
Growth in bacteria
  Bacterial resistance: Ampicillin, 100 μg/mL
  Growth temperature: 37°C
  Growth strain: NEB Stable
  Copy number: High Copy
Gene/Insert
  Gene/Insert name: Bcl11b
  Species: M. musculus (mouse)
  Insert size (bp): 2439
  GenBank ID: NM_021399.2
  Entrez Gene: Bcl11b (a.k.a. 9130430L19Rik, B630002E05Rik, BCL-11B, Ctip2, Rit1)
  Promoter: TRE-mCMV
  Cloning method: Restriction Enzyme; 5′ cloning site EcoRI (unknown if destroyed); 3′ cloning site EcoRI (unknown if destroyed)
  Sequencing primers: 5′ TCCACGCTGTTTTGACCTCC
Terms and licenses: Academic/Nonprofit Terms; Industry Terms: Not Available to Industry
How to cite: pFUW-tetO-Bcl11b was a gift from Filipe Pereira (Addgene plasmid # 139831 ; http://n2t.net/addgene:139831 ; RRID:Addgene_139831)
